>Addgene plasmid #244818 | pKMW121_WT-Cas9_U6-entry | addgene full sequence | sequence record 486578 | Addgene NGS Result
GAGGGCCTATTTCCCATGATTCCTTCATATTTGCATATACGATACAAGGCTGTTAGAGAGATAATTGGAA
TTAATTTGACTGTAAACACAAAGATATTAGTACAAAATACGTGACGTAGAAAGTAATAATTTCTTGGGTA
GTTTGCAGTTTTAAAATTATGTTTTAAAATGGACTATCATATGCTTACCGTAACTTGAAAGTATTTCGAT
TTCTTGGCTTTATATATCTTGTGGAAAGGACGAAACACCGGGTCTTCGAGAAGACCTGTTTTAGAGCTAG
AAATAGCAAGTTAAAATAAGGCTAGTCCGTTATCAACTTGAAAAAGTGGCACCGAGTCGGTGCTTTTTTG
TTTTAGAGCTAGAAATAGCAAGTTAAAATAAGGCTAGTCCGTTTTTAGCGCGTGCGCCAATTCTGCAGAC
AAATGGCTCTAGAGGTACCCGTTACATAACTTACGGTAAATGGCCCGCCTGGCTGACCGCCCAACGACCC
CCGCCCATTGACGTCAATAGTAACGCCAATAGGGACTTTCCATTGACGTCAATGGGTGGAGTATTTACGG
TAAACTGCCCACTTGGCAGTACATCAAGTGTATCATATGCCAAGTACGCCCCCTATTGACGTCAATGACG
GTAAATGGCCCGCCTGGCATTGTGCCCAGTACATGACCTTATGGGACTTTCCTACTTGGCAGTACATCTA
CGTATTAGTCATCGCTATTACCATGGTCGAGGTGAGCCCCACGTTCTGCTTCACTCTCCCCATCTCCCCC
CCCTCCCCACCCCCAATTTTGTATTTATTTATTTTTTAATTATTTTGTGCAGCGATGGGGGCGGGGGGGG
GGGGGGGGCGCGCGCCAGGCGGGGCGGGGCGGGGCGAGGGGCGGGGCGGGGCGAGGCGGAGAGGTGCGGC
GGCAGCCAATCAGAGCGGCGCGCTCCGAAAGTTTCCTTTTATGGCGAGGCGGCGGCGGCGGCGGCCCTAT
AAAAAGCGAAGCGCGCGGCGGGCGGGAGTCGCTGCGCGCTGCCTTCGCCCCGTGCCCCGCTCCGCCGCCG
CCTCGCGCCGCCCGCCCCGGCTCTGACTGACCGCGTTACTCCCACAGGTGAGCGGGCGGGACGGCCCTTC
TCCTCCGGGCTGTAATTAGCTGAGCAAGAGGTAAGGGTTTAAGGGATGGTTGGTTGGTGGGGTATTAATG
TTTAATTACCTGGAGCACCTGCCTGAAATCACTTTTTTTCAGGTTGGACCGGTGCCACCATGGACTATAA
GGACCACGACGGAGACTACAAGGATCATGATATTGATTACAAAGACGATGACGATAAGATGGCCCCAAAG
AAGAAGCGGAAGGTCGGTATCCACGGAGTCCCAGCAGCCGACAAGAAGTACAGCATCGGCCTGGACATCG
GCACCAACTCTGTGGGCTGGGCCGTGATCACCGACGAGTACAAGGTGCCCAGCAAGAAATTCAAGGTGCT
GGGCAACACCGACCGGCACAGCATCAAGAAGAACCTGATCGGAGCCCTGCTGTTCGACAGCGGCGAAACA
GCCGAGGCCACCCGGCTGAAGAGAACCGCCAGAAGAAGATACACCAGACGGAAGAACCGGATCTGCTATC
TGCAAGAGATCTTCAGCAACGAGATGGCCAAGGTGGACGACAGCTTCTTCCACAGACTGGAAGAGTCCTT
CCTGGTGGAAGAGGATAAGAAGCACGAGCGGCACCCCATCTTCGGCAACATCGTGGACGAGGTGGCCTAC
CACGAGAAGTACCCCACCATCTACCACCTGAGAAAGAAACTGGTGGACAGCACCGACAAGGCCGACCTGC
GGCTGATCTATCTGGCCCTGGCCCACATGATCAAGTTCCGGGGCCACTTCCTGATCGAGGGCGACCTGAA
CCCCGACAACAGCGACGTGGACAAGCTGTTCATCCAGCTGGTGCAGACCTACAACCAGCTGTTCGAGGAA
AACCCCATCAACGCCAGCGGCGTGGACGCCAAGGCCATCCTGTCTGCCAGACTGAGCAAGAGCAGACGGC
TGGAAAATCTGATCGCCCAGCTGCCCGGCGAGAAGAAGAATGGCCTGTTCGGAAACCTGATTGCCCTGAG
CCTGGGCCTGACCCCCAACTTCAAGAGCAACTTCGACCTGGCCGAGGATGCCAAACTGCAGCTGAGCAAG
GACACCTACGACGACGACCTGGACAACCTGCTGGCCCAGATCGGCGACCAGTACGCCGACCTGTTTCTGG
CCGCCAAGAACCTGTCCGACGCCATCCTGCTGAGCGACATCCTGAGAGTGAACACCGAGATCACCAAGGC
CCCCCTGAGCGCCTCTATGATCAAGAGATACGACGAGCACCACCAGGACCTGACCCTGCTGAAAGCTCTC
GTGCGGCAGCAGCTGCCTGAGAAGTACAAAGAGATTTTCTTCGACCAGAGCAAGAACGGCTACGCCGGCT
ACATTGACGGCGGAGCCAGCCAGGAAGAGTTCTACAAGTTCATCAAGCCCATCCTGGAAAAGATGGACGG
CACCGAGGAACTGCTCGTGAAGCTGAACAGAGAGGACCTGCTGCGGAAGCAGCGGACCTTCGACAACGGC
AGCATCCCCCACCAGATCCACCTGGGAGAGCTGCACGCCATTCTGCGGCGGCAGGAAGATTTTTACCCAT
TCCTGAAGGACAACCGGGAAAAGATCGAGAAGATCCTGACCTTCCGCATCCCCTACTACGTGGGCCCTCT
GGCCAGGGGAAACAGCAGATTCGCCTGGATGACCAGAAAGAGCGAGGAAACCATCACCCCCTGGAACTTC
GAGGAAGTGGTGGACAAGGGCGCTTCCGCCCAGAGCTTCATCGAGCGGATGACCAACTTCGATAAGAACC
TGCCCAACGAGAAGGTGCTGCCCAAGCACAGCCTGCTGTACGAGTACTTCACCGTGTATAACGAGCTGAC
CAAAGTGAAATACGTGACCGAGGGAATGAGAAAGCCCGCCTTCCTGAGCGGCGAGCAGAAAAAGGCCATC
GTGGACCTGCTGTTCAAGACCAACCGGAAAGTGACCGTGAAGCAGCTGAAAGAGGACTACTTCAAGAAAA
TCGAGTGCTTCGACTCCGTGGAAATCTCCGGCGTGGAAGATCGGTTCAACGCCTCCCTGGGCACATACCA
CGATCTGCTGAAAATTATCAAGGACAAGGACTTCCTGGACAATGAGGAAAACGAGGACATTCTGGAAGAT
ATCGTGCTGACCCTGACACTGTTTGAGGACAGAGAGATGATCGAGGAACGGCTGAAAACCTATGCCCACC
TGTTCGACGACAAAGTGATGAAGCAGCTGAAGCGGCGGAGATACACCGGCTGGGGCAGGCTGAGCCGGAA
GCTGATCAACGGCATCCGGGACAAGCAGTCCGGCAAGACAATCCTGGATTTCCTGAAGTCCGACGGCTTC
GCCAACAGAAACTTCATGCAGCTGATCCACGACGACAGCCTGACCTTTAAAGAGGACATCCAGAAAGCCC
AGGTGTCCGGCCAGGGCGATAGCCTGCACGAGCACATTGCCAATCTGGCCGGCAGCCCCGCCATTAAGAA
GGGCATCCTGCAGACAGTGAAGGTGGTGGACGAGCTCGTGAAAGTGATGGGCCGGCACAAGCCCGAGAAC
ATCGTGATCGAAATGGCCAGAGAGAACCAGACCACCCAGAAGGGACAGAAGAACAGCCGCGAGAGAATGA
AGCGGATCGAAGAGGGCATCAAAGAGCTGGGCAGCCAGATCCTGAAAGAACACCCCGTGGAAAACACCCA
GCTGCAGAACGAGAAGCTGTACCTGTACTACCTGCAGAATGGGCGGGATATGTACGTGGACCAGGAACTG
GACATCAACCGGCTGTCCGACTACGATGTGGACCATATCGTGCCTCAGAGCTTTCTGAAGGACGACTCCA
TCGACAACAAGGTGCTGACCAGAAGCGACAAGAACCGGGGCAAGAGCGACAACGTGCCCTCCGAAGAGGT
CGTGAAGAAGATGAAGAACTACTGGCGGCAGCTGCTGAACGCCAAGCTGATTACCCAGAGAAAGTTCGAC
AATCTGACCAAGGCCGAGAGAGGCGGCCTGAGCGAACTGGATAAGGCCGGCTTCATCAAGAGACAGCTGG
TGGAAACCCGGCAGATCACAAAGCACGTGGCACAGATCCTGGACTCCCGGATGAACACTAAGTACGACGA
GAATGACAAGCTGATCCGGGAAGTGAAAGTGATCACCCTGAAGTCCAAGCTGGTGTCCGATTTCCGGAAG
GATTTCCAGTTTTACAAAGTGCGCGAGATCAACAACTACCACCACGCCCACGACGCCTACCTGAACGCCG
TCGTGGGAACCGCCCTGATCAAAAAGTACCCTAAGCTGGAAAGCGAGTTCGTGTACGGCGACTACAAGGT
GTACGACGTGCGGAAGATGATCGCCAAGAGCGAGCAGGAAATCGGCAAGGCTACCGCCAAGTACTTCTTC
TACAGCAACATCATGAACTTTTTCAAGACCGAGATTACCCTGGCCAACGGCGAGATCCGGAAGCGGCCTC
TGATCGAGACAAACGGCGAAACCGGGGAGATCGTGTGGGATAAGGGCCGGGATTTTGCCACCGTGCGGAA
AGTGCTGAGCATGCCCCAAGTGAATATCGTGAAAAAGACCGAGGTGCAGACAGGCGGCTTCAGCAAAGAG
TCTATCCTGCCCAAGAGGAACAGCGATAAGCTGATCGCCAGAAAGAAGGACTGGGACCCTAAGAAGTACG
GCGGCTTCGACAGCCCCACCGTGGCCTATTCTGTGCTGGTGGTGGCCAAAGTGGAAAAGGGCAAGTCCAA
GAAACTGAAGAGTGTGAAAGAGCTGCTGGGGATCACCATCATGGAAAGAAGCAGCTTCGAGAAGAATCCC
ATCGACTTTCTGGAAGCCAAGGGCTACAAAGAAGTGAAAAAGGACCTGATCATCAAGCTGCCTAAGTACT
CCCTGTTCGAGCTGGAAAACGGCCGGAAGAGAATGCTGGCCTCTGCCGGCGAACTGCAGAAGGGAAACGA
ACTGGCCCTGCCCTCCAAATATGTGAACTTCCTGTACCTGGCCAGCCACTATGAGAAGCTGAAGGGCTCC
CCCGAGGATAATGAGCAGAAACAGCTGTTTGTGGAACAGCACAAGCACTACCTGGACGAGATCATCGAGC
AGATCAGCGAGTTCTCCAAGAGAGTGATCCTGGCCGACGCTAATCTGGACAAAGTGCTGTCCGCCTACAA
CAAGCACCGGGATAAGCCCATCAGAGAGCAGGCCGAGAATATCATCCACCTGTTTACCCTGACCAATCTG
GGAGCCCCTGCCGCCTTCAAGTACTTTGACACCACCATCGACCGGAAGAGGTACACCAGCACCAAAGAGG
TGCTGGACGCCACCCTGATCCACCAGAGCATCACCGGCCTGTACGAGACACGGATCGACCTGTCTCAGCT
GGGAGGCGACAAAAGGCCGGCGGCCACGAAAAAGGCCGGCCAGGCAAAAAAGAAAAAGTAAGAATTCTAA
CTAGAGCTCGCTGATCAGCCTCGACTGTGCCTTCTAGTTGCCAGCCATCTGTTGTTTGCCCCTCCCCCGT
GCCTTCCTTGACCCTGGAAGGTGCCACTCCCACTGTCCTTTCCTAATAAAATGAGGAAATTGCATCGCAT
TGTCTGAGTAGGTGTCATTCTATTCTGGGGGGTGGGGTGGGGCAGGACAGCAAGGGGGAGGATTGGGAAG
AGAATAGCAGGCATGCTGGGGAGCGGCCGCAGGAACCCCTAGTGATGGAGTTGGCCACTCCCTCTCTGCG
CGCTCGCTCGCTCACTGAGGCCGGGCGACCAAAGGTCGCCCGACGCCCGGGCTTTGCCCGGGCGGCCTCA
GTGAGCGAGCGAGCGCGCAGCTGCCTGCAGGGGCGCCTGATGCGGTATTTTCTCCTTACGCATCTGTGCG
GTATTTCACACCGCATA
[95 nt withheld, positions 5968-6062]
T
[46 nt withheld, positions 6064-6109]
C
[141 nt withheld, positions 6111-6251]
CCTTTGACGTTGGAGTCCACGTTCTTT
[37 nt withheld, positions 6279-6315]
ACTCTATCTCGGGCTATTCTTTTGATTTATAAGGGATTTTGCCGATTTCGGTCTATTGGTTAAAAAATGA
GCTGATTTAACAAAAATTTAACGCGAATTTTAACAAAATATTAACGTTTACAATTTTATGGTGCACTCTC
AGTACAATCTGCTCTGATGCCGCATAGTTAAGCCAGCCCCGACACCCGCCAACACCCGCTGACGCGCCCT
GACGGGCTTGTCTGCTCCCGGCATCCGCTTACAGACAAGCTGTGACCGTCTCCGGGAGCTGCATGTGTCA
GAGGTTTTCACCGTCATCACCGAAACGCGCGAGACGAAAGGGCCTCGTGATACGCCTATTTTTATAGGTT
AATGTCATGATAATAATGGTTTCTTAGACGTCAGGTGGCACTTTTCGGGGAAATGTGCGCGGAACCCCTA
TTTGTTTATTTTTCTAAATACATTCAAATATGTATCCGCTCATGAGACAATAACCCTGATAAATGCTTCA
ATAATATTGAAAAAGGAAGAGTATGAGTATTCAACATTTCCGTGTCGCCCTTATTCCCTTTTTTGCGGCA
TTTTGCCTTCCTGTTTTTGCTCACCCAGAAACGCTGGTGAAAGTAAAAGATGCTGAAGATCAGTTGGGTG
CACGAGTGGGTTACATCGAACTGGATCTCAACAGCGGTAAGATCCTTGAGAGTTTTCGCCCCGAAGAACG
TTTTCCAATGATGAGCACTTTTAAAGTTCTGCTATGTGGCGCGGTATTATCCCGTATTGACGCCGGGCAA
GAGCAACTCGGTCGCCGCATACACTATTCTCAGAATGACTTGGTTGAGTACTCACCAGTCACAGAAAAGC
ATCTTACGGATGGCATGACAGTAAGAGAATTATGCAGTGCTGCCATAACCATGAGTGATAACACTGCGGC
CAACTTACTTCTGACAACGATCGGAGGACCGAAGGAGCTAACCGCTTTTTTGCACAACATGGGGGATCAT
GTAACTCGCCTTGATCGTTGGGAACCGGAGCTGAATGAAGCCATACCAAACGACGAGCGTGACACCACGA
TGCCTGTAGCAATGGCAACAACGTTGCGCAAACTATTAACTGGCGAACTACTTACTCTAGCTTCCCGGCA
ACAATTAATAGACTGGATGGAGGCGGATAAAGTTGCAGGACCACTTCTGCGCTCGGCCCTTCCGGCTGGC
TGGTTTATTGCTGATAAATCTGGAGCCGGTGAGCGTGGAAGCCGCGGTATCATTGCAGCACTGGGGCCAG
ATGGTAAGCCCTCCCGTATCGTAGTTATCTACACGACGGGGAGTCAGGCAACTATGGATGAACGAAATAG
ACAGATCGCTGAGATAGGTGCCTCACTGATTAAGCATTGGTAACTGTCAGACCAAGTTTACTCATATATA
CTTTAGATTGATTTAAAACTTCATTTTTAATTTAAAAGGATCTAGGTGAAGATCCTTTTTGATAATCTCA
TGACCAAAATCCCTTAACGTGAGTTTTCGTTCCACTGAGCGTCAGACCCCGTAGAAAAGATCAAAGGATC
TTCTTGAGATCCTTTTTTTCTGCGCGTAATCTGCTGCTTGCAAACAAAAAAACCACCGCTACCAGCGGTG
GTTTGTTTGCCGGATCAAGAGCTACCAACTCTTTTTCCGAAGGTAACTGGCTTCAGCAGAGCGCAGATAC
CAAATACTGTTCTTCTAGTGTAGCCGTAGTTAGGCCACCACTTCAAGAACTCTGTAGCACCGCCTACATA
CCTCGCTCTGCTAATCCTGTTACCAGTGGCTGCTGCCAGTGGCGATAAGTCGTGTCTTACCGGGTTGGAC
TCAAGACGATAGTTACCGGATAAGGCGCAGCGGTCGGGCTGAACGGGGGGTTCGTGCACACAGCCCAGCT
TGGAGCGAACGACCTACACCGAACTGAGATACCTACAGCGTGAGCTATGAGAAAGCGCCACGCTTCCCGA
AGGGAGAAAGGCGGACAGGTATCCGGTAAGCGGCAGGGTCGGAACAGGAGAGCGCACGAGGGAGCTTCCA
GGGGGAAACGCCTGGTATCTTTATAGTCCTGTCGGGTTTCGCCACCTCTGACTTGAGCGTCGATTTTTGT
GATGCTCGTCAGGGGGGCGGAGCCTATGGAAAAACGCCAGCAACGCGGCCTTTTTACGGTTCCTGGCCTT
TTGCTGGCCTTTTGCTCACATGT
Features (pLannotate 1.2.2; 18 found; start..end, strand, type, name):
      1..241     +  promoter       U6 promoter: RNA polymerase III promoter for human U6 snRNA
    268..343     +  misc_RNA       gRNA scaffold: guide RNA scaffold for the Streptococcus pyogenes CRISPR/Cas9 system
    350..393     +  misc_RNA       gRNA scaffold (fragment): guide RNA scaffold for the Streptococcus pyogenes CRISPR/Cas9 system
    440..725     +  enhancer       CMV enhancer: human cytomegalovirus immediate early enhancer; contains an 18-bp deletion relative to the standard CMV enhancer
    727..1004    +  promoter       chicken β-actin promoter: No description available
   1005..1232    +  intron         hybrid intron: hybrid between chicken β-actin (CBA) and minute virus of mice (MMV) introns (Gray et al., 2011)
   1370..2971    +  CDS            Cas9(N): N-terminal portion of Streptococcus pyogenes Cas9 (Zetsche et al., 2015)
   2972..5470    +  CDS            Cas9(C): C-terminal portion of Streptococcus pyogenes Cas9 (Zetsche et al., 2015)
   5471..5518    +  CDS            nucleoplasmin NLS: bipartite nuclear localization signal from nucleoplasmin
   5555..5666    +  polyA_signal   bGH poly(A) signal: bovine growth hormone polyadenylation signal
   5771..5911    +  repeat_region  AAV2 ITR: inverted terminal repeat of adeno-associated virus serotype 2 inverted
   5916..5967    -  misc_feature   bom (fragment): basis of mobility region from pBR322
   5986..6441    +  rep_origin     f1 ori (sequence partly withheld): f1 bacteriophage origin of replication; arrow indicates direction of (+) strand synthesis
   6442..6491    -  misc_feature   bom (fragment): basis of mobility region from pBR322
   6593..6628    -  CDS            rop (fragment): Rop protein, which maintains plasmids at low copy number; rop
   6723..6827    +  promoter       AmpR promoter: bla
   6828..7688    +  CDS            AmpR: β-lactamase; bla; confers resistance to ampicillin, carbenicillin, and related antibiotics
   7859..8447    +  rep_origin     ori: high-copy-number ColE1/pMB1/pBR322/pUC origin of replication
