[The description below was written by a language model from this plasmid's Addgene catalogue record and pLannotate feature annotations shown in this document.]
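Description:
pKMW121_WT-Cas9_U6-entry is an all-in-one mammalian CRISPR expression plasmid built on the PX458 backbone. It delivers wild-type Streptococcus pyogenes Cas9 together with a single guide RNA from one vector. It is maintained in E. coli as a high-copy plasmid through a ColE1/pUC-type origin and selected with ampicillin via the β-lactamase gene. An f1 phage origin is also present, along with short annotated remnants of pBR322 bom and rop sequences. A single AAV2 inverted terminal repeat sits downstream of the Cas9 cassette. With only one ITR annotated, it appears to be a backbone carry-over rather than a functional AAV packaging arrangement.

The payload consists of two transcription units. The human U6 RNA polymerase III promoter drives the guide RNA cassette. A short gap between the promoter and the SpCas9 gRNA scaffold serves as the Golden Gate-compatible entry site for a user-supplied spacer, although the record does not name the restriction enzyme used. A second, partial scaffold annotation follows the first. Downstream, a CAG-type promoter (CMV enhancer, chicken β-actin promoter and a hybrid intron) drives Cas9, which carries an N-terminal 3xFLAG tag and SV40 NLS according to the catalogue entry and a C-terminal nucleoplasmin NLS. Transcription terminates at a bGH polyadenylation signal. The feature tool splits Cas9 into adjoining N- and C-terminal segments, but these are contiguous and represent the full-length protein. No 2A-GFP reporter is annotated, unlike the parental PX458. The plasmid is intended for transfecting mammalian cells to carry out genome editing at a chosen target, and its name suggests it provides the wild-type Cas9 reference.
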