Addgene plasmid #244818: pKMW121_WT-Cas9_U6-entry
Purpose: Mammalian expression of WT Cas9 with Golden Gate-compatible sgRNA spacer cassette
Depositing lab: Jennifer Doudna. Depositing organization: University of California, Berkeley. Publication: Rapid two-step target capture ensures efficient CRISPR-Cas9-guided genome editing. Shi H, Al-Sayyad N, Wasko KM, Trinidad MI, Doherty EE, Vohra K, Boger RS, Colognori D, Cofsky JC, Skopintsev P, Bryant Z, Doudna JA. Mol Cell. 2025 May 1;85(9):1730-1742.e9. doi: 10.1016/j.molcel.2025.03.024. Epub 2025 Apr 23. PubMed 40273916.
Backbone
  Vector backbone: PX458
  Vector type: Mammalian Expression, CRISPR
Growth in bacteria
  Bacterial resistance: Ampicillin, 100 μg/mL
  Growth temperature: 37°C
  Growth strain: NEB Stable
  Copy number: High Copy
Gene/Insert
  Gene/Insert name: SpyCas9 (WT)
  Species: Streptococcus pyogenes
  Promoter: CAG, U6
  Tag / fusion protein: 3xFLAG-SV40 NLS (N terminal on insert); Nucleoplasmin NLS (C terminal on insert)
  Cloning method: Gibson Cloning
Terms and licenses: Academic/Nonprofit Terms; Industry Terms: Not Available to Industry
Depositor comments: Also expresses single guide RNA driven by U6 promoter.
How to cite: pKMW121_WT-Cas9_U6-entry was a gift from Jennifer Doudna (Addgene plasmid # 244818 ; http://n2t.net/addgene:244818 ; RRID:Addgene_244818)
